Addgene plasmid #1488: pPD95_57
Purpose: (Empty Backbone)
Depositing lab: Andrew Fire. Depositing organization: Carnegie Institution for Science.
Backbone
  Vector backbone: Unknown
  Backbone size (bp): 7236
  Vector type: Worm Expression
Growth in bacteria
  Bacterial resistance: Ampicillin, 100 μg/mL
  Growth temperature: 37°C
  Growth strain: DH5alpha
  Copy number: Unknown
Gene/Insert
  Gene/Insert name: None
  Tag / fusion protein: IVSA, rf2204, SV40NLS, lacZN, IVSB, IVSD, IVSE, IVSF, IVSG, IVSH, IVSI, IVSJ, IVSK, lacZC
  Cloning method: Restriction Enzyme
Terms and licenses: Academic/Nonprofit Terms; Industry Terms: Not Available to Industry
Depositor comments: See Fire Lab Vector Kit Documentation 1995. Fire Lab Miniprep Number pPD95.57, Ligation number NONE.
How to cite: pPD95_57 was a gift from Andrew Fire (Addgene plasmid # 1488 ; http://n2t.net/addgene:1488 ; RRID:Addgene_1488)
