[The description below was written by a language model from this plasmid's Addgene catalogue record and pLannotate feature annotations shown in this document.]
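Description:
pPD95_57 is an empty-backbone worm expression vector from the 1995 Fire Lab Vector Kit, intended for building lacZ reporter fusions in Caenorhabditis elegans. The catalogue lists the backbone as unknown and about 7.2 kb, which agrees with the 7,228 nt depositor sequence. The plasmid is propagated in E. coli using a high-copy ColE1/pUC-type origin and selected with ampicillin through the bla (AmpR) gene and its own promoter. Remnants of pUC/pBR322 ancestry are annotated around these elements, including fragments of rop, bom and lacI, plus the CAP binding site, lac promoter and lac operator located next to a partial pUC18/19 multiple cloning site.

The payload is a promoterless reporter cassette rather than a gene insert. According to the tag field, it consists of a synthetic intron (IVSA), an element listed as rf2204, an SV40 nuclear localization signal, and an E. coli lacZ coding region divided into N- and C-terminal parts with a series of further artificial introns (IVSB and IVSD through IVSK). This is consistent with the feature table, where β-galactosidase is detected as several separate lacZ segments rather than one continuous reading frame. Introns of this kind are generally included to improve transgene expression in worms, and the NLS concentrates β-galactosidase staining in nuclei, making expressing cells easier to identify. No worm promoter is recorded. Users would clone a promoter or gene fragment of interest into the upstream cloning site by restriction enzyme cloning to drive the reporter. The short trpS and aex-5 matches are automated partial hits whose significance the record does not explain, and the 3' regulatory region downstream of lacZ is not explicitly annotated.
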