Features (pLannotate 1.2.2; 15 found; start..end, strand, type, name):
      1..41      -  misc_feature   MCS (fragment): pUC18/19 multiple cloning site
    163..246     +  CDS            trpS (fragment): SYW_ECOLI - Experimental evidence at protein level: Swiss-Prot protein existence level 1. Catalyzes the attachment of tryptophan to tRNA(Trp). Amino acylates tRNA(Trp) with both L- and D-tryptophan, although D-tryptophan is a poor substrate (PubMed:10918062). From Escherichia coli (strain K12).
    251..383     +  CDS            lacZα (fragment): LacZα fragment of β-galactosidase; lacZ fragment
    435..769     +  CDS            lacZ (fragment): β-galactosidase; lacZ
    816..3806    +  CDS            lacZ: BGAL_ECOLI - Experimental evidence at protein level: Swiss-Prot protein existence level 1. From Escherichia coli (strain K12).
   4359..4511    +  CDS            aex-5 (fragment): AEX5_CAEEL - Also known as kpc-3 From Caenorhabditis elegans.
   4639..4674    +  CDS            rop (fragment): Rop protein, which maintains plasmids at low copy number; rop
   4776..4875    +  misc_feature   bom (fragment): basis of mobility region from pBR322
   4973..5077    +  promoter       AmpR promoter: bla
   5078..5938    +  CDS            AmpR: β-lactamase; bla; confers resistance to ampicillin, carbenicillin, and related antibiotics
   6109..6697    +  rep_origin     ori: high-copy-number ColE1/pMB1/pBR322/pUC origin of replication
   6880..6972    +  CDS            lacI (fragment): lac repressor; lacI; The lac repressor binds to the lac operator to inhibit transcription in E. coli. This inhibition can be relieved by adding lactose or isopropyl-β-D-thiogalactopyranoside (IPTG).
   6985..7006    +  protein_bind   CAP binding site: CAP binding activates transcription in the presence of cAMP. E. coli catabolite activator protein
   7021..7051    +  promoter       lac promoter: promoter for the E. coli lac operon
   7059..7075    +  protein_bind   lac operator: The lac repressor binds to the lac operator to inhibit transcription in E. coli. This inhibition can be relieved by adding lactose or isopropyl-β-D-thiogalactopyranoside (IPTG). lac repressor encoded by lacI
>Addgene plasmid #1488 | pPD95_57 | depositor full sequence | sequence record 99 | Author sequence
AAGCTTGCATGCCTGCAGGTCGACTCTAGAGGATCCCCGGGATTGGCCAAAGGACCCAAAGGTATGTTTC
GAATGATACTAACATAACATAGAACATTTTCAGGAGGACCCTTGAGGGTACCGAGCTCAGAAAAAATGAC
TGCTCCAAAGAAGAAGCGTAAGGTACCGGTGGGTGAAGACCAGAAACAGCACCTCGAACTGAGCCGCGAT
ATTGCCCAGCGTTTCAACGCGCTGTATGGCGAGATCGATCCCGTCGTTTTACAACGTCGTGACTGGGAAA
ACCCTGGCGTTACCCAACTTAATCGCCTTGCAGCACATCCCCCTTTCGCCAGCTGGCGTAATAGCGAAGA
GGCCCGCACCGATCGCCCTTCCCAACAGTTGCGAAGGTAAGTTTAAACAGATCCATACTAACTAACTTGT
TCTGACATAATTTTCAGCTTGAATGGCGAATGGCGCTTTGCCTGGTTTCCGGCACCAGAAGCGGTGCCGG
AAAGCTGGCTGGAGTGCGATCTTCCTGAGGCCGATACTGTCGTCGTCCCCTCAAACTGGCAGATGCACGG
TTACGATGCGCCCATCTACACCAACGTGACCTATCCCATTACGGTCAATCCGCCGTTTGTTCCCACGGAG
AATCCGACGGGTTGTTACTCGCTCACATTTAATGTTGATGAAAGCTGGCTACAGGAAGGCCAGACGCGAA
TTATTTTTGATGGCGTTAACTCGGCGTTTCATCTGTGGTGCAACGGGCGCTGGGTCGGTTACGGCCAGGT
AAGTTTAATTAAGTTGATACTAACTAACAAGATCTGATTAATTTTCAGGACAGTCGTTTGCCGTCTGAAT
TTGACCTGAGCGCATTTTTACGCGCCGGAGAAAACCGCCTCGCGGTGATGGTGCTGCGCTGGAGTGACGG
CAGTTATCTGGAAGATCAGGATATGTGGCGGATGAGCGGCATTTTCCGTGACGTCTCGTTGCTGCATAAA
CCGACTACACAAATCAGCGATTTCCATGTTGCCACTCGCTTTAATGATGATTTCTCCCGCGCTGTACTGG
AGGCTGAAGTCCAGGTAAGTTTAAACAGGATCTTACTAACTAACATGCTAACACTGAATTTTCAGATGTG
CGGCGAGTTGCGTGACTACCTACGGGTAACAGTTTCTTTATGGCAGGGTGAAACGCAGGTCGCCAGCGGC
ACCGCGCCTTTCGGCGGTGAAATTATCGATGAGCGTGGTGGTTATGCCGATCGCGTCACACTACGTCTGA
ACGTCGAAAACCCGAAACTGTGGAGCGCCGAAATCCCGAATCTCTATCGTGCGGTGGTTGAACTGCACAC
CGCCGACGGCACGCTGATTGAAGCAGAAGCCTGCGATGTCGGTTTCCGCGAGGTGCGGATTGAAAATGGT
CTGCTGCTGCTGAACGGCAAGCCGTTGCTGATTCGAGGCGTTAACCGTCACGAGCATCATCCTCTGCATG
GTCAGGTCATGGATGAGCAGACGATGGTGCAGGATGTAAGTTTAAACTATTCGTTACTAACTAACTTTAA
ACATTTAAATTTTCAGATCCTGCTGATGAAGCAGAACAACTTTAACGCCGTGCGCTGTTCGCATTATCCG
AACCATCCGCTGTGGTACACGCTGTGCGACCGCTACGGCCTGTATGTGGTGGATGAAGCCAATATTGAAA
CCCACGGCATGGTGCCAATGAATCGTCTGACCGATGATCCGCGCTGGCTACCGGCGATGAGCGAACGCGT
AACGCGAATGGTGCAGCGCGATCGTAATCACCCGAGTGTGATCATCTGGTCGCTGGGGAATGGTAAGTTT
AAACAGTTGAATACTAACTAACGGAGATCTTTGAAATTTTCAGAATCAGGCCACGGCGCTAATCACGACG
CGCTGTATCGCTGGATCAAATCTGTCGATCCTTCCCGCCCGGTGCAGTATGAAGGCGGCGGAGCCGACAC
CACGGCCACCGATATTATTTGCCCGATGTACGCGCGCGTGGATGAAGACCAGCCCTTCCCGGCTGTGCCG
AAATGGTCCATCAAAAAATGGCTTTCGCTACCTGGAGAGACGCGCCCGCTGATTCTTTGCGAGGTAAGTT
TAAACAGAACTCTACTAACTAACACATTAGATCCTAATTTTCAGTACGCTCACGCGATGGGCAACAGTCT
TGGCGGTTTCGCTAAATACTGGCAGGCGTTTCGTCAGTATCCCCGTTTACAGGGCGGCTTCGTCTGGGAC
TGGGTGGATCAGTCGCTGATTAAATATGATGAAAACGGCAACCCGTGGTCGGCTTACGGCGGTGATTTTG
GCGATACGCCGAACGATCGCCAGTTCTGTATGAACGGTCTGGTCTTTGCCGACCGCACGCCGCATCCAGC
GTAAGTTTAAACAATAACCTACTAACTAACGTAGATAATTTAAATTTTCAGGCTGACGGAAGCAAAACAC
CAGCAGCAGTTTTTCCAGTTCCGTTTATCCGGGCAAACCATCGAAGTGACCAGCGAATACCTGTTCCGTC
ATAGCGATAACGAGCTCCTGCACTGGATGGTGGCGCTGGATGGTAAGCCGCTGGCAAGCGGTGAAGTGCC
TCTGGATGTCGCTCCACAAGGTAAACAGTTGATTGAACTGCCTGAACTACCGCAGCCGGAGAGCGCCGGG
CAACTCTGGCTCACAGTACGCGTAGTGCAACCGAACGCGACCGCATGGTCAGAAGCCGGGCACATCAGCG
CATGGCAGCAGTGGAGGTAAGTTTAAACAAGATCCTACTAACTAACTCTACATTGATGAATTTTCAGACT
GGCGGAAAACCTCAGTGTGACGCTCCCCGCCGCGTCCCACGCCATCCCGCATCTGACCACCAGCGAAATG
GATTTTTGCATCGAGCTGGGTAATAAGCGTTGGCAATTTAACCGCCAGTCAGGCTTTCTTTCACAGATGT
GGATTGGCGATAAAAAACAACTGCTGACGCCGCTGCGCGATCAGTTCACCCGTGCACCGCTGGATAACGA
CATTGGCGTAAGTGAAGCGACCCGCATTGACCCTAACGCCTGGGTCGGTAAGTTTAAACAAAGTTGTACT
AACTAACGAAGATCTTGATAATTTTCAGAACGCTGGAAGGCGGCGGGCCATTACCAGGCCGAAGCAGCGT
TGTTGCAGTGCACGGCAGATACACTTGCTGATGCGGTGCTGATTACGACCGCTCACGCGTGGCAGCATCA
GGGGAAAACCTTATTTATCAGCCGGAAAACCTACCGGATTGATGGTAGTGGTCAAATGGCGATTACCGTT
GATGTTGAAGTGGCGAGCGATACACCGCATCCGGCGCGGATTGGCCTGAACTGCCAGCTGGCGCAGGTAG
CAGAGCGGGTAAACTGGCTCGGATTAGGGCCGCAAGAAAACTATCCCGACCGCCTTACTGCCGCCTGTTT
TGACCGCTGGGATCTGCCATTGTCAGACATGTAGTAAGTTTAAACTTGATAGTACTAACTAACATGTTTC
ATTTAAATTTTCAGTACCCCGTACGTCTTCCCGAGCGAAAACGGTCTGCGCTGCGGGACGCGCGAATTGA
ATTATGGCCCACACCAGTGGCGCGGCGACTTCCAGTTCAACATCAGCCGCTACAGTCAACAGCAACTGAT
GGAAACCAGCCATCGCCATCTGCTGCACGCGGAAGAAGGCACATGGCTGAATATCGACGGTTTCCATATG
GGGATTGGTGGCGACGACTCCTGGAGCCCGTCAGTATCGGCGGAATTCCAACTGAGCGCCGGTCGCTACC
ATTACCAACTTGTCTGGTGTCAAAAATAATAGGGGCCGCTGTCATCAGAGTAAGTTTAAACTGAGTTCTA
CTAACTAACGAGTAATATTTAAATTTTCAGCATCTCGCGCCCGTGCCTCTGACTTCTAAGTCCAATTACT
CTTCAACATCCCTACATGCTCTTTCTCCCTGTGCTCCCACCCCCTATTTTTGTTATTATCAAAAAACTTC
TCTTAATTTCTTTGTTTTTTAGCTTCTTTTAAGTCACCTCTAACAATGAAATTGTGTAGATTCAAAAATA
GAATTAATTCGTAATAAAAAGTCGAAAAAAATTGTGCTCCCTCCCCCCATTAATAATAATTCTATCCCAA
AATCTACACAATGTTCTGTGTACACTTCTTATGTTTTTTACTTCTGATAAATTTTTTTGAAACATCATAG
AAAAAACCGCACACAAAATACCTTATCATATGTTACGTTTCAGTTTATGACCGCAATTTTTATTTCTTCG
CACGTCTGGGCCTCTCATGACGTCAAATCATGCTCATCGTGAAAAAGTTTTGGAGTATTTTTGGAATTTT
TCAATCAAGTGAAAGTTTATGAAATTAATTTTCCTGCTTTTGCTTTTTGGGGTTTCCCCTATTGTTTGTC
AAGATTTCGAGGACGGCGTTTTTCTTGCTAAAATCACAAGTATTGATGAGCACGATGCAAGAAAGATCGG
AAGAAGGTTTGGGTTTGAGGCTCAGTGGAAGGTGAGTAGAAGTTGATAATTTGAAAGTGGAGTAGTGTCT
ATGGGGTTTTTGCCTTAAATGACAGAATACATTCCCAATATACCAAACATAACTGTTTCCTACTAGTCGG
CCGTACGGGCCCTTTCGTCTCGCGCGTTTCGGTGATGACGGTGAAAACCTCTGACACATGCAGCTCCCGG
AGACGGTCACAGCTTGTCTGTAAGCGGATGCCGGGAGCAGACAAGCCCGTCAGGGCGCGTCAGCGGGTGT
TGGCGGGTGTCGGGGCTGGCTTAACTATGCGGCATCAGAGCAGATTGTACTGAGAGTGCACCATATGCGG
TGTGAAATACCGCACAGATGCGTAAGGAGAAAATACCGCATCAGGCGGCCTTAAGGGCCTCGTGATACGC
CTATTTTTATAGGTTAATGTCATGATAATAATGGTTTCTTAGACGTCAGGTGGCACTTTTCGGGGAAATG
TGCGCGGAACCCCTATTTGTTTATTTTTCTAAATACATTCAAATATGTATCCGCTCATGAGACAATAACC
CTGATAAATGCTTCAATAATATTGAAAAAGGAAGAGTATGAGTATTCAACATTTCCGTGTCGCCCTTATT
CCCTTTTTTGCGGCATTTTGCCTTCCTGTTTTTGCTCACCCAGAAACGCTGGTGAAAGTAAAAGATGCTG
AAGATCAGTTGGGTGCACGAGTGGGTTACATCGAACTGGATCTCAACAGCGGTAAGATCCTTGAGAGTTT
TCGCCCCGAAGAACGTTTTCCAATGATGAGCACTTTTAAAGTTCTGCTATGTGGCGCGGTATTATCCCGT
ATTGACGCCGGGCAAGAGCAACTCGGTCGCCGCATACACTATTCTCAGAATGACTTGGTTGAGTACTCAC
CAGTCACAGAAAAGCATCTTACGGATGGCATGACAGTAAGAGAATTATGCAGTGCTGCCATAACCATGAG
TGATAACACTGCGGCCAACTTACTTCTGACAACGATCGGAGGACCGAAGGAGCTAACCGCTTTTTTGCAC
AACATGGGGGATCATGTAACTCGCCTTGATCGTTGGGAACCGGAGCTGAATGAAGCCATACCAAACGACG
AGCGTGACACCACGATGCCTGTAGCAATGGCAACAACGTTGCGCAAACTATTAACTGGCGAACTACTTAC
TCTAGCTTCCCGGCAACAATTAATAGACTGGATGGAGGCGGATAAAGTTGCAGGACCACTTCTGCGCTCG
GCCCTTCCGGCTGGCTGGTTTATTGCTGATAAATCTGGAGCCGGTGAGCGTGGGTCTCGCGGTATCATTG
CAGCACTGGGGCCAGATGGTAAGCCCTCCCGTATCGTAGTTATCTACACGACGGGGAGTCAGGCAACTAT
GGATGAACGAAATAGACAGATCGCTGAGATAGGTGCCTCACTGATTAAGCATTGGTAACTGTCAGACCAA
GTTTACTCATATATACTTTAGATTGATTTAAAACTTCATTTTTAATTTAAAAGGATCTAGGTGAAGATCC
TTTTTGATAATCTCATGACCAAAATCCCTTAACGTGAGTTTTCGTTCCACTGAGCGTCAGACCCCGTAGA
AAAGATCAAAGGATCTTCTTGAGATCCTTTTTTTCTGCGCGTAATCTGCTGCTTGCAAACAAAAAAACCA
CCGCTACCAGCGGTGGTTTGTTTGCCGGATCAAGAGCTACCAACTCTTTTTCCGAAGGTAACTGGCTTCA
GCAGAGCGCAGATACCAAATACTGTCCTTCTAGTGTAGCCGTAGTTAGGCCACCACTTCAAGAACTCTGT
AGCACCGCCTACATACCTCGCTCTGCTAATCCTGTTACCAGTGGCTGCTGCCAGTGGCGATAAGTCGTGT
CTTACCGGGTTGGACTCAAGACGATAGTTACCGGATAAGGCGCAGCGGTCGGGCTGAACGGGGGGTTCGT
GCACACAGCCCAGCTTGGAGCGAACGACCTACACCGAACTGAGATACCTACAGCGTGAGCATTGAGAAAG
CGCCACGCTTCCCGAAGGGAGAAAGGCGGACAGGTATCCGGTAAGCGGCAGGGTCGGAACAGGAGAGCGC
ACGAGGGAGCTTCCAGGGGGAAACGCCTGGTATCTTTATAGTCCTGTCGGGTTTCGCCACCTCTGACTTG
AGCGTCGATTTTTGTGATGCTCGTCAGGGGGGCGGAGCCTATGGAAAAACGCCAGCAACGCGGCCTTTTT
ACGGTTCCTGGCCTTTTGCTGGCCTTTTGCTCACATGTTCTTTCCTGCGTTATCCCCTGATTCTGTGGAT
AACCGTATTACCGCCTTTGAGTGAGCTGATACCGCTCGCCGCAGCCGAACGACCGAGCGCAGCGAGTCAG
TGAGCGAGGAAGCGGAAGAGCGCCCAATACGCAAACCGCCTCTCCCCGCGCGTTGGCCGATTCATTAATG
CAGCTGGCACGACAGGTTTCCCGACTGGAAAGCGGGCAGTGAGCGCAACGCAATTAATGTGAGTTAGCTC
ACTCATTAGGCACCCCAGGCTTTACACTTTATGCTTCCGGCTCGTATGTTGTGTGGAATTGTGAGCGGAT
AACAATTTCACACAGGAAACAGCTATGACCATGATTACGCCAAGCTGTAAGTTTAAACATGATCTTACTA
ACTAACTATTCTCATTTAAATTTTCAGAGCTTAAAAATGGCTGAAATCACTCACAACGATGGATACGCTA
ACAACTTGGAAATGAAAT
