>Addgene plasmid #1488 | pPD95_57 | addgene partial sequence | sequence record 16629 | 1488_m13reverse
NNGNGTTACTGATCTTACTAACTAACTATTCTCATTTAAATTTTCAGAGCTTAAAAATGGCTGAAATCAC
TCACAACGATGGATACGCTAACAACTTGGAAATGAAATAAGCTTGCATGCCTGCAGGTCGACTCTAGAGG
ATCCCCGGGATTGGCCAAAGGACCCAAAGGTATGTTTCGAATGATACTAACATAACATAGAACATTTTCA
GGAGGACCCTTGAGGGTACCGAGCTCAGAAAAAATGACTGCTCCAAAGAAGAAGCGTAAGGTACCGGTGG
GTGAAGACCAGAAACAGCACCTCGAACTGAGCCGCGATATTGCCCAGCGTTTCAACGCGCTGTATGGCGA
GATCGATCCCGTCGTTTTACAACGTCGTGACTGGGAAAACCCTGGCGTTACCCAACTTAATCGCCTTGCA
GCACATCCCCCTTTCGCCAGCTGGCGTAATAGCGAAGAGGCCCGCACCGATCGCCCTTCCCAACAGTTGC
GAAGGTAAGTTTAAACAGATCCATACTAACTAACTTGTTCTGACATAATTTTCAGCTTGAATGGCGAATG
GCGCTTTGCCTGGTTTCCGGCACCAGAAGCGGTGCCGGAAAGCTGGCTGGAGTGCGATCTTCCTGAGGCC
GATACTGTCGTCGTCCCCTCAAACTGGCAGATGCACGGTTACGATGCGCCCATCTACACCAACGTGACCT
ATCCCATTACGGTCAATCCGCCGTTTGTTCCCACGGAGAATCCGACGGGTTGTTACTCGCTCACATTTAA
TGTTGATGAAAGCTGGCTACAGGAAGGCCAGACGCGAATTATTTTTGATGGCGTTAACTCGGCGTTTCAT
CTGTGGTGCAACGGGCGCTGGGTCGGTTACGGCCAGGTAAGTTTAATTAAGTTGATACTAACTAACAAGA
TCTGATTAATTTTCAGGACAGTCGTTTGCCGTCTGAATTTGACCTGAGCGCATTTTTACGCGCCGGAGAA
AACCGCCTCNCGGTGATGGTGCTGCNCTGGANTGACGGCAGTTATCTGGAANATCAGGATATGTGGCGGA
TGAGCGGCATTTTCCGTGACGTCTCGTTGCTGCATAAACCGACTACCCAATCAGCGATTTCNTGGTGCCN
CTCNCTTAANGAGATTCNCCCNCCCTGNACTGGAGNTGAAGTCNGGTANTTTTAACGGNATNTNCTACTA
ANTGNCTAACTGANTTTCNANGGGGGGGGGTGNGGACTCNCCGGGNANNTTTTTTTGGNGGGNAANCAGT
CCCCGGCCCCCCNTTNGGGGAAATNCAAAGNGGGGGTTGCCATGCCCNCCCTNGAGCNAACNAANNGGGG
CCAACCCACTTTCNGGGGGTATCCCCCCNCCCTTNNAAACCN
